>Addgene plasmid #214885 | pSLQ4428 pHR (EF1a-mCherry-P2A-RfxCas13d-2xNLS-ecDHFR-3xFLAG-WPRE) | addgene full sequence | sequence record 429091 | Addgene NGS Result
CATACTGTTTTTTCTTACTCCACACAGGCATAGAGTGTCTGCTATTAATAACTATGCTCAAAAATTGTGT
ACCTTTAGCTTTTTAATTTGTAAAGGGGTTAATAAGGAATATTTGATGTATAGTGCCTTGACTAGAGATC
ATAATCAGCCATACCACATTTGTAGAGGTTTTACTTGCTTTAAAAAACCTCCCACACCTCCCCCTGAACC
TGAAACATAAAATGAATGCAATTGTTGTTGTTAACTTGTTTATTGCAGCTTATAATGGTTACAAATAAAG
CAATAGCATCACAAATTTCACAAATAAAGCATTTTTTTCACTGCATTCTAGTTGTGGTTTGTCCAAACTC
ATCAATGTATCTTATCATGTCTGGATCAACTGGATAACTCAAGCTAACCAAAATCATCCCAAACTTCCCA
CCCCATACCCTATTACCACTGCCAATTACCTGTGGTTTCATTTACTCTAAACCTGTGATTCCTCTGAATT
ATTTTCATTTTAAAGAAATTGTATTTGTTAAATATGTACTACAAACTTAGTAGTTGGAAGGGCTAATTCA
CTCCCAAAGAAGACAAGATATCCTTGATCTGTGGATCTACCACACACAAGGCTACTTCCCTGATTAGCAG
AACTACACACCAGGGCCAGGGGTCAGATATCCACTGACCTTTGGATGGTGCTACAAGCTAGTACCAGTTG
AGCCAGATAAGGTAGAAGAGGCCAATAAAGGAGAGAACACCAGCTTGTTACACCCTGTGAGCCTGCATGG
GATGGATGACCCGGAGAGAGAAGTGTTAGAGTGGAGGTTTGACAGCCGCCTAGCATTTCATCACGTGGCC
CGAGAGCTGCATCCGGAGTACTTCAAGAACTGCTGATATCGAGCTTGCTACAAGGGACTTTCCGCTGGGG
ACTTTCCAGGGAGGCGTGGCCTGGGCGGGACTGGGGAGTGGCGAGCCCTCAGATCCTGCATATAAGCAGC
TGCTTTTTGCCTGTACTGGGTCTCTCTGGTTAGACCAGATCTGAGCCTGGGAGCTCTCTGGCTAACTAGG
GAACCCACTGCTTAAGCCTCAATAAAGCTTGCCTTGAGTGCTTCAAGTAGTGTGTGCCCGTCTGTTGTGT
GACTCTGGTAACTAGAGATCCCTCAGACCCTTTTAGTCAGTGTGGAAAATCTCTAGCAGTGGCGCCCGAA
CAGGGACTTGAAAGCGAAAGGGAAACCAGAGGAGCTCTCTCGACGCAGGACTCGGCTTGCTGAAGCGCGC
ACGGCAAGAGGCGAGGGGCGGCGACTGGTGAGTACGCCAAAAATTTTGACTAGCGGAGGCTAGAAGGAGA
GAGATGGGTGCGAGAGCGTCAGTATTAAGCGGGGGAGAATTAGATCGCGATGGGAAAAAATTCGGTTAAG
GCCAGGGGGAAAGAAAAAATATAAATTAAAACATATAGTATGGGCAAGCAGGGAGCTAGAACGATTCGCA
GTTAATCCTGGCCTGTTAGAAACATCAGAAGGCTGTAGACAAATACTGGGACAGCTACAACCATCCCTTC
AGACAGGATCAGAAGAACTTAGATCATTATATAATACAGTAGCAACCCTCTATTGTGTGCATCAAAGGAT
AGAGATAAAAGACACCAAGGAAGCTTTAGACAAGATAGAGGAAGAGCAAAACAAAAGTAAGACCACCGCA
CAGCAAGCGGCCGGCCGCTGATCTTCAGACCTGGAGGAGGAGATATGAGGGACAATTGGAGAAGTGAATT
ATATAAATATAAAGTAGTAAAAATTGAACCATTAGGAGTAGCACCCACCAAGGCAAAGAGAAGAGTGGTG
CAGAGAGAAAAAAGAGCAGTGGGAATAGGAGCTTTGTTCCTTGGGTTCTTGGGAGCAGCAGGAAGCACTA
TGGGCGCAGCGTCAATGACGCTGACGGTACAGGCCAGACAATTATTGTCTGGTATAGTGCAGCAGCAGAA
CAATTTGCTGAGGGCTATTGAGGCGCAACAGCATCTGTTGCAACTCACAGTCTGGGGCATCAAGCAGCTC
CAGGCAAGAATCCTGGCTGTGGAAAGATACCTAAAGGATCAACAGCTCCTGGGGATTTGGGGTTGCTCTG
GAAAACTCATTTGCACCACTGCTGTGCCTTGGAATGCTAGTTGGAGTAATAAATCTCTGGAACAGATTTG
GAATCACACGACCTGGATGGAGTGGGACAGAGAAATTAACAATTACACAAGCTTAATACACTCCTTAATT
GAAGAATCGCAAAACCAGCAAGAAAAGAATGAACAAGAATTATTGGAATTAGATAAATGGGCAAGTTTGT
GGAATTGGTTTAACATAACAAATTGGCTGTGGTATATAAAATTATTCATAATGATAGTAGGAGGCTTGGT
AGGTTTAAGAATAGTTTTTGCTGTACTTTCTATAGTGAATAGAGTTAGGCAGGGATATTCACCATTATCG
TTTCAGACCCACCTCCCAACCCCGAGGGGACCCGACAGGCCCGAAGGAATAGAAGAAGAAGGTGGAGAGA
GAGACAGAGACAGATCCATTCGATTAGTGAACGGATCGGCACTGCGTGCGCCAATTCTGCAGACAAATGG
CAGTATTCATCCACAATTTTAAAAGAAAAGGGGGGATTGGGGGGTACAGTGCAGGGGAAAGAATAGTAGA
CATAATAGCAACAGACATACAAACTAAAGAATTACAAAAACAAATTACAAAAATTCAAAATTTTCGGGTT
TATTACAGGGACAGCAGAGATCCAGTTTGGTTAATTAATGCAAAGATGGATAAAGTTTTAAACAGAGAGG
AATCTTTGCAGCTAATGGACCTTCTAGGTCTTGAAAGGAGTGGGAATTGGCTCCGGTGCCCGTCAGTGGG
CAGAGCGCACATCGCCCACAGTCCCCGAGAAGTTGGGGGGAGGGGTCGGCAATTGAACCGGTGCCTAGAG
AAGGTGGCGCGGGGTAAACTGGGAAAGTGATGTCGTGTACTGGCTCCGCCTTTTTCCCGAGGGTGGGGGA
GAACCGTATATAAGTGCAGTAGTCGCCGTGAACGTTCTTTTTCGCAACGGGTTTGCCGCCAGAACACAGG
TAAGTGCCGTGTGTGGTTCCCGCGGGCCTGGCCTCTTTACGGGTTATGGCCCTTGCGTGCCTTGAATTAC
TTCCACCTGGCTGCAGTACGTGATTCTTGATCCCGAGCTTCGGGTTGGAAGTGGGTGGGAGAGTTCGAGG
CCTTGCGCTTAAGGAGCCCCTTCGCCTCGTGCTTGAGTTGAGGCCTGGCCTGGGCGCTGGGGCCGCCGCG
TGCGAATCTGGTGGCACCTTCGCGCCTGTCTCGCTGCTTTCGATAAGTCTCTAGCCATTTAAAATTTTTG
ATGACCTGCTGCGACGCTTTTTTTCTGGCAAGATAGTCTTGTAAATGCGGGCCAAGATCTGCACACTGGT
ATTTCGGTTTTTGGGGCCGCGGGCGGCGACGGGGCCCGTGCGTCCCAGCGCACATGTTCGGCGAGGCGGG
GCCTGCGAGCGCGGCCACCGAGAATCGGACGGGGGTAGTCTCAAGCTGGCCGGCCTGCTCTGGTGCCTGG
CCTCGCGCCGCCGTGTATCGCCCCGCCCTGGGCGGCAAGGCTGGCCCGGTCGGCACCAGTTGCGTGAGCG
GAAAGATGGCCGCTTCCCGGCCCTGCTGCAGGGAGCTCAAAATGGAGGACGCGGCGCTCGGGAGAGCGGG
CGGGTGAGTCACCCACACAAAGGAAAAGGGCCTTTCCGTCCTCAGCCGTCGCTTCATGTGACTCCACGGA
GTACCGGGCGCCGTCCAGGCACCTCGATTAGTTCTCGAGCTTTTGGAGTACGTCGTCTTTAGGTTGGGGG
GAGGGGTTTTATGCGATGGAGTTTCCCCACACTGAGTGGGTGGAGACTGAAGTTAGGCCAGCTTGGCACT
TGATGTAATTCTCCTTGGAATTTGCCCTTTTTGAGTTTGGATCTTGGTTCATTCTCAAGCCTCAGACAGT
GGTTCAAAGTTTTTTTCTTCCATTTCAGGTGTCGTGAACGCGTCTGCAGGATACAAGCTTGCGGTACCGC
GGGCGCGCCCGCCACCATGGTGAGCAAGGGCGAGGAGGATAACATGGCCATCATCAAGGAGTTCATGCGC
TTCAAGGTGCACATGGAGGGCTCCGTGAACGGCCACGAGTTCGAGATCGAGGGCGAGGGCGAGGGCCGCC
CCTACGAGGGCACCCAGACCGCCAAGCTGAAGGTGACCAAGGGTGGCCCCCTGCCCTTCGCCTGGGACAT
CCTGTCCCCTCAGTTCATGTACGGCTCCAAGGCCTACGTGAAGCACCCCGCCGACATCCCCGACTACTTG
AAGCTGTCCTTCCCCGAGGGCTTCAAGTGGGAGCGCGTGATGAACTTCGAGGACGGCGGCGTGGTGACCG
TGACCCAGGACTCCTCCCTGCAGGACGGCGAGTTCATCTACAAGGTGAAGCTGCGCGGCACCAACTTCCC
CTCCGACGGCCCCGTAATGCAGAAGAAGACCATGGGCTGGGAGGCCTCCTCCGAGCGGATGTACCCCGAG
GACGGCGCCCTGAAGGGCGAGATCAAGCAGAGGCTGAAGCTGAAGGACGGCGGCCACTACGACGCTGAGG
TCAAGACCACCTACAAGGCCAAGAAGCCCGTGCAGCTGCCCGGCGCCTACAACGTCAACATCAAGTTGGA
CATCACCTCCCACAACGAGGACTACACCATCGTGGAACAGTACGAACGCGCCGAGGGCCGCCACTCCACC
GGCGGCATGGACGAGCTGTACAAGGGCAGCGGAGCTACTAACTTCAGCCTGCTGAAGCAGGCTGGAGACG
TGGAGGAGAACCCTGGACCCGGGATGATCGAGAAAAAGAAGTCCTTCGCTAAGGGCATGGGCGTGAAGTC
CACACTCGTGTCCGGCTCCAAAGTGTACATGACAACCTTCGCCGAAGGCAGCGACGCCAGGCTGGAAAAG
ATCGTGGAGGGCGACAGCATCAGGAGCGTGAATGAGGGCGAGGCCTTCAGCGCTGAAATGGCCGATAAAA
ACGCCGGCTATAAGATCGGCAACGCCAAATTCAGCCATCCTAAGGGCTACGCCGTGGTGGCTAACAACCC
TCTGTATACAGGACCCGTCCAGCAGGATATGCTCGGCCTGAAGGAAACTCTGGAAAAGAGGTACTTCGGC
GAGAGCGCTGATGGCAATGACAATATTTGTATCCAGGTGATCCATAACATCCTGGACATTGAAAAAATCC
TCGCCGAATACATTACCAACGCCGCCTACGCCGTCAACAATATCTCCGGCCTGGATAAGGACATTATTGG
ATTCGGCAAGTTCTCCACAGTGTATACCTACGACGAATTCAAAGACCCCGAGCACCATAGGGCCGCTTTC
AACAATAACGATAAGCTCATCAACGCCATCAAGGCCCAGTATGACGAGTTCGACAACTTCCTCGATAACC
CCAGACTCGGCTATTTCGGCCAGGCCTTTTTCAGCAAGGAGGGCAGAAATTACATCATCAATTACGGCAA
CGAATGCTATGACATTCTGGCCCTCCTGAGCGGACTGAGACACTGGGTGGTCCACAACAACGAAGAAGAG
TCCAGGATCTCCAGGACCTGGCTCTACAACCTCGATAAGAACCTCGACAACGAATACATCTCCACCCTCA
ACTACCTCTACGACAGGATCACCAATGAGCTGACCAACTCCTTCTCCAAGAACTCCGCCGCCAACGTGAA
CTATATTGCCGAAACTCTGGGAATCAACCCTGCCGAATTCGCCGAACAATATTTCAGATTCAGCATTATG
AAAGAGCAGAAAAACCTCGGATTCAATATCACCAAGCTCAGGGAAGTGATGCTGGACAGGAAGGATATGT
CCGAGATCAGGAAAAATCATAAGGTGTTCGACTCCATCAGGACCAAGGTCTACACCATGATGGACTTTGT
GATTTATAGGTATTACATCGAAGAGGATGCCAAGGTGGCTGCCGCCAATAAGTCCCTCCCCGATAATGAG
AAGTCCCTGAGCGAGAAGGATATCTTTGTGATTAACCTGAGGGGCTCCTTCAACGACGACCAGAAGGATG
CCCTCTACTACGATGAAGCTAATAGAATTTGGAGAAAGCTCGAAAATATCATGCACAACATCAAGGAATT
TAGGGGAAACAAGACAAGAGAGTATAAGAAGAAGGACGCCCCTAGACTGCCCAGAATCCTGCCCGCTGGC
CGTGATGTTTCCGCCTTCAGCAAACTCATGTATGCCCTGACAATGTTCCTGGATGGCAAGGAGATCAACG
ACCTCCTGACCACCCTGATTAATAAATTCGATAACATCCAGAGCTTCCTGAAGGTGATGCCTCTCATCGG
AGTCAACGCTAAGTTCGTGGAGGAATACGCCTTTTTCAAAGACTCCGCCAAGATCGCCGATGAGCTGAGG
CTGATCAAGTCCTTCGCTAGAATGGGAGAACCTATTGCCGATGCCAGGAGGGCCATGTATATCGACGCCA
TCCGTATTTTAGGAACCAACCTGTCCTATGATGAGCTCAAGGCCCTCGCCGACACCTTTTCCCTGGACGA
GAACGGAAACAAGCTCAAGAAAGGCAAGCACGGCATGAGAAATTTCATTATTAATAACGTGATCAGCAAT
AAAAGGTTCCACTACCTGATCAGATACGGTGATCCTGCCCACCTCCATGAGATCGCCAAAAACGAGGCCG
TGGTGAAGTTCGTGCTCGGCAGGATCGCTGACATCCAGAAAAAACAGGGCCAGAACGGCAAGAACCAGAT
CGACAGGTACTACGAAACTTGTATCGGAAAGGATAAGGGCAAGAGCGTGAGCGAAAAGGTGGACGCTCTC
ACAAAGATCATCACCGGAATGAACTACGACCAATTCGACAAGAAAAGGAGCGTCATTGAGGACACCGGCA
GGGAAAACGCCGAGAGGGAGAAGTTTAAAAAGATCATCAGCCTGTACCTCACCGTGATCTACCACATCCT
CAAGAATATTGTCAATATCAACGCCAGGTACGTCATCGGATTCCATTGCGTCGAGCGTGATGCTCAACTG
TACAAGGAGAAAGGCTACGACATCAATCTCAAGAAACTGGAAGAGAAGGGATTCAGCTCCGTCACCAAGC
TCTGCGCTGGCATTGATGAAACTGCCCCCGATAAGAGAAAGGACGTGGAAAAGGAGATGGCTGAAAGAGC
CAAGGAGAGCATTGACAGCCTCGAGAGCGCCAACCCCAAGCTGTATGCCAATTACATCAAATACAGCGAC
GAGAAGAAAGCCGAGGAGTTCACCAGGCAGATTAACAGGGAGAAGGCCAAAACCGCCCTGAACGCCTACC
TGAGGAACACCAAGTGGAATGTGATCATCAGGGAGGACCTCCTGAGAATTGACAACAAGACATGTACCCT
GTTCAGGAACAAGGCCGTCCATCTGGAAGTGGCCAGGTATGTCCACGCCTATATCAACGACATTGCCGAG
GTCAATTCCTACTTCCAACTGTACCATTACATCATGCAGAGAATTATCATGAATGAGAGGTACGAGAAAA
GCAGCGGAAAGGTGTCCGAGTACTTCGACGCTGTGAATGACGAGAAGAAGTACAACGATAGGCTCCTGAA
ACTGCTGTGTGTGCCTTTCGGCTACTGTATCCCCAGGTTTAAGAACCTGAGCATCGAGGCCCTGTTCGAT
AGGAACGAGGCCGCCAAGTTCGACAAGGAGAAAAAGAAAGTGTCCGGCAATTCCACTAGTGCTCCCAAGA
AAAAGCGCAAGGTAGGTGGAAGCCCAGCAGCTAAAAGAGTTAAATTGGATGGATCCATATCACTGATCGC
TGCACTCGCGGTTGATTATGTAATAGGCATGGAAAACGCGATGCCCTGGAACCTGCCAGCAGACCTCGCA
TGGTTTAAGCGGAACACTCTGAATAAGCCAGTCATTATGGGCCGACATACGTGGGAAAGCATTGGACGCC
CACTGCCAGGAAGGAAGAATATAATCCTGTCATCACAGCCGTCCACGGACGATAGAGTCACTTGGGTAAA
ATCCGTTGACGAAGCCATAGCTGCCTGTGGTGATGTGCCTGAGATAATGGTAATAGGAGGAGGGCGGGTA
ATCGAACAATTTCTGCCTAAAGCCCAGAAGCTGTACCTTACCCATATTGACGCGGAAGTAGAGGGCGACA
CACATTTCCCAGATTATGAGCCAGATGATTGGGAGAGCGTTTTCTCCGAATTTCATGATGCAGACGCCCA
GAATAGCCACAGCTACTGCTTTGAAATATTGGAGCGCCGAGGATCCGATTATAAGGATCACGATGGAGAT
TACAAGGACCACGACATAGACTACAAAGATGATGACGACAAGTAACGTACGGCCGCGACTCTAGAGTCGA
CCTGCAGGCATGCAAGCTTGATATCAAGCTTATCGATAATCAACCTCTGGATTACAAAATTTGTGAAAGA
TTGACTGGTATTCTTAACTATGTTGCTCCTTTTACGCTATGTGGATACGCTGCTTTAATGCCTTTGTATC
ATGCTATTGCTTCCCGTATGGCTTTCATTTTCTCCTCCTTGTATAAATCCTGGTTGCTGTCTCTTTATGA
GGAGTTGTGGCCCGTTGTCAGGCAACGTGGCGTGGTGTGCACTGTGTTTGCTGACGCAACCCCCACTGGT
TGGGGCATTGCCACCACCTGTCAGCTCCTTTCCGGGACTTTCGCTTTCCCCCTCCCTATTGCCACGGCGG
AACTCATCGCCGCCTGCCTTGCCCGCTGCTGGACAGGGGCTCGGCTGTTGGGCACTGACAATTCCGTGGT
GTTGTCGGGGAAATCATCGTCCTTTCCTTGGCTGCTCGCCTGTGTTGCCACCTGGATTCTGCGCGGGACG
TCCTTCTGCTACGTCCCTTCGGCCCTCAATCCAGCGGACCTTCCTTCCCGCGGCCTGCTGCCGGCTCTGC
GGCCTCTTCCGCGTCTTCGCCTTCGCCCTCAGACGAGTCGGATCTCCCTTTGGGCCGCCTCCCCGCATCG
ATACCGTCGACCTCGAGGGAATTAATTCGAGCTCGGTACCTTTAAGACCAATGACTTACAAGGCAGCTGT
AGATCTTAGCCACTTTTTAAAAGAAAAGGGGGGACTGGAAGGGCTAATTCACTCCCAACGAAGACAAGAT
CTGCTTTTTGCTTGTACTGGGTCTCTCTGGTTAGACCAGATCTGAGCCTGGGAGCTCTCTGGCTAACTAG
GGAACCCACTGCTTAAGCCTCAATAAAGCTTGCCTTGAGTGCTTCAAGTAGTGTGTGCCCGTCTGTTGTG
TGACTCTGGTAACTAGAGATCCCTCAGACCCTTTTAGTCAGTGTGGAAAATCTCTAGCAGCATCTAGAAT
TAATTCCGTGTATTCTATAGTGTCACCTAAATCGTATGTGTATGATACATAAGGTTATGTATTAATTGTA
GCCGCGTTCTAACGACAATATGTACAAGCCTAATTGTGTAGCATCTGGCTTACTGAAGCAGACCCTATCA
TCTCTCTCGTAAACTGCCGTCAGAGTCGGTTTGGTTGGACGAACCTTCTGAGTTTCTGGTAACGCCGTCC
CGCACCCGGAAATGGTCAGCGAACCAATCAGCAGGGTCATCGCTAGCCAGATCCTCTACGCCGGACGCAT
CGTGGCCGGCATCACCGGCGCCACAGGTGCGGTTGCTGGCGCCTATATCGCCGACATCACCGATGGGGAA
GATCGGGCTCGCCACTTCGGGCTCATGAGCGCTTGTTTCGGCGTGGGTATGGTGGCAGGCCCCGTGGCCG
GGGGACTGTTGGGCGCCATCTCCTTGCATGCACCATTCCTTGCGGCGGCGGTGCTCAACGGCCTCAACCT
ACTACTGGGCTGCTTCCTAATGCAGGAGTCGCATAAGGGAGAGCGTCGAATGGTGCACTCTCAGTACAAT
CTGCTCTGATGCCGCATAGTTAAGCCAGCCCCGACACCCGCCAACACCCGCTGACGCGCCCTGACGGGCT
TGTCTGCTCCCGGCATCCGCTTACAGACAAGCTGTGACCGTCTCCGGGAGCTGCATGTGTCAGAGGTTTT
CACCGTCATCACCGAAACGCGCGAGACGAAAGGGCCTCGTGATACGCCTATTTTTATAGGTTAATGTCAT
GATAATAATGGTTTCTTAGACGTCAGGTGGCACTTTTCGGGGAAATGTGCGCGGAACCCCTATTTGTTTA
TTTTTCTAAATACATTCAAATATGTATCCGCTCATGAGACAATAACCCTGATAAATGCTTCAATAATATT
GAAAAAGGAAGAGTATGAGTATTCAACATTTCCGTGTCGCCCTTATTCCCTTTTTTGCGGCATTTTGCCT
TCCTGTTTTTGCTCACCCAGAAACGCTGGTGAAAGTAAAAGATGCTGAAGATCAGTTGGGTGCACGAGTG
GGTTACATCGAACTGGATCTCAACAGCGGTAAGATCCTTGAGAGTTTTCGCCCCGAAGAACGTTTTCCAA
TGATGAGCACTTTTAAAGTTCTGCTATGTGGCGCGGTATTATCCCGTATTGACGCCGGGCAAGAGCAACT
CGGTCGCCGCATACACTATTCTCAGAATGACTTGGTTGAGTACTCACCAGTCACAGAAAAGCATCTTACG
GATGGCATGACAGTAAGAGAATTATGCAGTGCTGCCATAACCATGAGTGATAACACTGCGGCCAACTTAC
TTCTGACAACGATCGGAGGACCGAAGGAGCTAACCGCTTTTTTGCACAACATGGGGGATCATGTAACTCG
CCTTGATCGTTGGGAACCGGAGCTGAATGAAGCCATACCAAACGACGAGCGTGACACCACGATGCCTGTA
GCAATGGCAACAACGTTGCGCAAACTATTAACTGGCGAACTACTTACTCTAGCTTCCCGGCAACAATTAA
TAGACTGGATGGAGGCGGATAAAGTTGCAGGACCACTTCTGCGCTCGGCCCTTCCGGCTGGCTGGTTTAT
TGCTGATAAATCTGGAGCCGGTGAGCGTGGGTCTCGCGGTATCATTGCAGCACTGGGGCCAGATGGTAAG
CCCTCCCGTATCGTAGTTATCTACACGACGGGGAGTCAGGCAACTATGGATGAACGAAATAGACAGATCG
CTGAGATAGGTGCCTCACTGATTAAGCATTGGTAACTGTCAGACCAAGTTTACTCATATATACTTTAGAT
TGATTTAAAACTTCATTTTTAATTTAAAAGGATCTAGGTGAAGATCCTTTTTGATAATCTCATGACCAAA
ATCCCTTAACGTGAGTTTTCGTTCCACTGAGCGTCAGACCCCGTAGAAAAGATCAAAGGATCTTCTTGAG
ATCCTTTTTTTCTGCGCGTAATCTGCTGCTTGCAAACAAAAAAACCACCGCTACCAGCGGTGGTTTGTTT
GCCGGATCAAGAGCTACCAACTCTTTTTCCGAAGGTAACTGGCTTCAGCAGAGCGCAGATACCAAATACT
GTTCTTCTAGTGTAGCCGTAGTTAGGCCACCACTTCAAGAACTCTGTAGCACCGCCTACATACCTCGCTC
TGCTAATCCTGTTACCAGTGGCTGCTGCCAGTGGCGATAAGTCGTGTCTTACCGGGTTGGACTCAAGACG
ATAGTTACCGGATAAGGCGCAGCGGTCGGGCTGAACGGGGGGTTCGTGCACACAGCCCAGCTTGGAGCGA
ACGACCTACACCGAACTGAGATACCTACAGCGTGAGCTATGAGAAAGCGCCACGCTTCCCGAAGGGAGAA
AGGCGGACAGGTATCCGGTAAGCGGCAGGGTCGGAACAGGAGAGCGCACGAGGGAGCTTCCAGGGGGAAA
CGCCTGGTATCTTTATAGTCCTGTCGGGTTTCGCCACCTCTGACTTGAGCGTCGATTTTTGTGATGCTCG
TCAGGGGGGCGGAGCCTATGGAAAAACGCCAGCAACGCGGCCTTTTTACGGTTCCTGGCCTTTTGCTGGC
CTTTTGCTCACATGTTCTTTCCTGCGTTATCCCCTGATTCTGTGGATAACCGTATTACCGCCTTTGAGTG
AGCTGATACCGCTCGCCGCAGCCGAACGACCGAGCGCAGCGAGTCAGTGAGCGAGGAAGCGGAAGAGCGC
CCAATACGCAAACCGCCTCTCCCCGCGCGTTGGCCGATTCATTAATGCAGCTGTGGAATGTGTGTCAGTT
AGGGTGTGGAAAGTCCCCAGGCTCCCCAGCAGGCAGAAGTATGCAAAGCATGCATCTCAATTAGTCAGCA
ACCAGGTGTGGAAAGTCCCCAGGCTCCCCAGCAGGCAGAAGTATGCAAAGCATGCATCTCAATTAGTCAG
CAACCATAGTCCCGCCCCTAACTCCGCCCATCCCGCCCCTAACTCCGCCCAGTTCCGCCCATTCTCCGCC
CCATGGCTGACTAATTTTTTTTATTTATGCAGAGGCCGAGGCCGCCTCGGCCTCTGAGCTATTCCAGAAG
TAGTGAGGAGGCTTTTTTGGAGGCCTAGGCTTTTGCAAAAAGCTTGGACACAAGACAGGCTTGCGAGATA
TGTTTGAGAATACCACTTTATCCCGCGTCAGGGAGAGGCAGTGCGTAAAAAGACGCGGACTCATGTGAAA
TACTGGTTTTTAGTGCGCCAGATCTCTATAATCTCGCGCAACCTATTTTCCCCTCGAACACTTTTTAAGC
CGTAGATAAACAGGCTGGGACACTTCACATGAGCGAAAAATACATCGTCACCTGGGACATGTTGCAGATC
CATGCACGTAAACTCGCAAGCCGACTGATGCCTTCTGAACAATGGAAAGGCATTATTGCCGTAAGCCGTG
GCGGTCTGTACCGGGTGCGTTACTGGCGCGTGAACTGGGTATTCGTCATGTCGATACCGTTTGTATTTCC
AGCTACGATCACGACAACCAGCGCGAGCTTAAAGTGCTGAAACGCGCAGAAGGCGATGGCGAAGGCTTCA
TCGTTATTGATGACCTGGTGGATACCGGTGGTACTGCGGTTGCGATTCGTGAAATGTATCCAAAAGCGCA
CTTTGTCACCATCTTCGCAAAACCGGCTGGTCGTCCGCTGGTTGATGACTATGTTGTTGATATCCCGCAA
GATACCTGGATTGAACAGCCGTGGGATATGGGCGTCGTATTCGTCCCGCCAATCTCCGGTCGCTAATCTT
TTCAACGCCTGGCACTGCCGGGCGTTGTTCTTTTTAACTTCAGGCGGGTTACAATAGTTTCCAGTAAGTA
TTCTGGAGGCTGCATCCATGACACAGGCAAACCTGAGCGAAACCCTGTTCAAACCCCGCTTTAAACATCC
TGAAACCTCGACGCTAGTCCGCCGCTTTAATCACGGCGCACAACCGCCTGTGCAGTCGGCCCTTGATGGT
AAAACCATCCCTCACTGGTATCGCATGATTAACCGTCTGATGTGGATCTGGCGCGGCATTGACCCACGCG
AAATCCTCGACGTCCAGGCACGTATTGTGATGAGCGATGCCGAACGTACCGACGATGATTTATACGATAC
GGTGATTGGCTACCGTGGCGGCAACTGGATTTATGAGTGGGCCCCGGATCTTTGTGAAGGAACCTTACTT
CTGTGGTGTGACATAATTGGACAAACTACCTACAGAGATTTAAAGCTCTAAGGTAAATATAAAATTTTTA
AGTGTATAATGTGTTAAACTACTGATTCTAATTGTTTGTGTATTTTAGATTCCAACCTATGGAACTGATG
AATGGGAGCAGTGGTGGAATGCCTTTAATGAGGAAAACCTGTTTTGCTCAGAAGAAATGCCATCTAGTGA
TGATGAGGCTACTGCTGACTCTCAACATTCTACTCCTCCAAAAAAGAAGAGAAAGGTAGAAGACCCCAAG
GACTTTCCTTCAGAATTGCTAAGTTTTTTGAGTCATGCTGTGTTTAGTAATAGAACTCTTGCTTGCTTTG
CTATTTACACCACAAAGGAAAAAGCTGCACTGCTATACAAGAAAATTATGGAAAAATATTCTGTAACCTT
TATAAGTAGGCATAACAGTTATAATCATAA
Features (pLannotate 1.2.2; 38 found; start..end, strand, type, name):
      1..140     +  CDS            large T antigen (fragment): large T antigen from SV40 (simian virus 40)
    137..220     +  CDS            large T antigen (fragment): large T antigen from SV40 (simian virus 40)
    243..377     +  polyA_signal   SV40 poly(A) signal: SV40 polyadenylation signal
    544..873     +  CDS            nef (fragment): NEF_HV1BR - Experimental evidence at protein level: Swiss-Prot protein existence level 1. Extracellular Nef protein targets CD4(+) T-lymphocytes for apoptosis by interacting with CXCR4 surface receptors (PubMed:14990729). From Human immunodeficiency virus type 1 group M subtype B (isolate BRU/LAI) (HIV-1).
    921..1178    +  LTR            5' LTR (truncated): truncated 5' long terminal repeat (LTR) from HIV-1
   1225..1350    +  misc_feature   HIV-1 Ψ: packaging signal of human immunodeficiency virus type 1
   1334..1672    +  CDS            HIV-1 gag (fragment): gag protein from human immunodeficiency virus 1; gag
   1847..2080    +  misc_feature   RRE: The Rev response element (RRE) of HIV-1 allows for Rev-dependent mRNA export from the nucleus to the cytoplasm.
   2457..2557    +  CDS            Rev (fragment): human immunodeficiency virus 1 (HIV-1) Rev protein; rev; enhances nuclear export of unspliced and incompletely spliced viral mRNAs
   2607..2724    +  misc_feature   cPPT/CTS: central polypurine tract and central termination sequence of HIV-1
   2776..2842    +  CDS            small t antigen (fragment): SV40 (simian virus 40) small t antigen
   2849..4027    +  promoter       EF-1α promoter: strong constitutive promoter for human elongation factor EF-1α
   4077..4784    +  CDS            mCherry: mCherry is a basic (constitutively fluorescent) red fluorescent protein published in 2004, derived from Discosoma sp.. It is reported to be a very rapidly-maturing monomer with low acid sensitivity.
   4854..7754    +  CDS            RfxCas13d: RNA-targeting Type VI CRISPR protein from Ruminococcus flavefaciens strain XPD3002 (Konermann et al., 2018)
   7827..8300    +  CDS            folA: DYR_ECOLI - Also known as tmrA. Experimental evidence at protein level: Swiss-Prot protein existence level 1. Key enzyme in folate metabolism. Catalyzes an essential reaction for de novo glycine and purine synthesis, and for DNA precursor synthesis. From Escherichia coli (strain K12).
   8349..8368    +  CDS            3xFLAG (fragment): three tandem FLAG® epitope tags
   8389..8419    +  misc_feature   MCS (fragment): pUC18/19 multiple cloning site
   8420..8438    +  misc_feature   MCS (fragment): pBluescript multiple cloning site
   8438..9026    +  misc_feature   WPRE: woodchuck hepatitis virus posttranscriptional regulatory element
   9027..9049    +  misc_feature   MCS (fragment): pBluescript multiple cloning site
   9066..9134    +  CDS            nef (fragment): NEF_HV1Z2 - Experimental evidence at protein level: Swiss-Prot protein existence level 1. Extracellular Nef protein targets CD4(+) T-lymphocytes for apoptosis by interacting with CXCR4 surface receptors. From Human immunodeficiency virus type 1 group M subtype D (isolate Z2/CDC-Z34) (HIV-1).
   9136..9369    +  LTR            3' LTR (ΔU3): self-inactivating 3' long terminal repeat (LTR) from HIV-1
   9394..9412    -  promoter       SP6 promoter: promoter for bacteriophage SP6 RNA polymerase
   9640..9919    +  CDS            TcR (fragment): tetracycline efflux protein; tet; confers resistance to tetracycline
   9920..9968    -  misc_feature   bom (fragment): basis of mobility region from pBR322
  10070..10105   -  CDS            rop (fragment): Rop protein, which maintains plasmids at low copy number; rop
  10200..10304   +  promoter       AmpR promoter: bla
  10305..11165   +  CDS            AmpR: β-lactamase; bla; confers resistance to ampicillin, carbenicillin, and related antibiotics
  11336..11924   +  rep_origin     ori: high-copy-number ColE1/pMB1/pBR322/pUC origin of replication
  12107..12163   +  CDS            lacI (fragment): lac repressor; lacI; The lac repressor binds to the lac operator to inhibit transcription in E. coli. This inhibition can be relieved by adding lactose or isopropyl-β-D-thiogalactopyranoside (IPTG).
  12170..12499   +  promoter       SV40 promoter: SV40 enhancer and early promoter
  12699..12818   +  CDS            gpt (fragment): XGPT_ECOLI - Also known as gpp, gxu. Experimental evidence at protein level: Swiss-Prot protein existence level 1. Purine salvage pathway enzyme that catalyzes the transfer of the ribosyl-5-phosphate group from 5-phospho-alpha-D-ribose 1- diphosphate (PRPP) to the N9 position of the 6-oxopurines guanine and xanthine to form the corresponding ribonucleotides GMP (guanosine 5'- monophosphate) and XMP (xanthosine 5'-monophosphate), with the release of PPi. To a lesser extent, also acts on hypoxanthine (PubMed:9100006, PubMed:3886014). Does not ribophosphorylate adenine (PubMed:3886014). From Esch
  12818..13153   +  CDS            gpt (fragment): XGPT_ECOLI - Also known as gpp, gxu. Experimental evidence at protein level: Swiss-Prot protein existence level 1. Purine salvage pathway enzyme that catalyzes the transfer of the ribosyl-5-phosphate group from 5-phospho-alpha-D-ribose 1- diphosphate (PRPP) to the N9 position of the 6-oxopurines guanine and xanthine to form the corresponding ribonucleotides GMP (guanosine 5'- monophosphate) and XMP (xanthosine 5'-monophosphate), with the release of PPi. To a lesser extent, also acts on hypoxanthine (PubMed:9100006, PubMed:3886014). Does not ribophosphorylate adenine (PubMed:3886014). From Esch
  13248..13553   +  CDS            frsA (fragment): FRSA_ECOLI - Also known as yafA. Experimental evidence at protein level: Swiss-Prot protein existence level 1. Catalyzes the hydrolysis of esters (PubMed:15808744). Displays esterase activity toward pNP-butyrate (PubMed:15808744). May stimulate mixed-acid fermentation by acting as a fermentation/respiration switch that down-regulates respiration and up- regulates fermentation rates (PubMed:15169777). From Escherichia coli (strain K12).
  13557..13631   +  CDS            small t antigen (fragment): SV40 (simian virus 40) small t antigen
  13633..13698   +  intron         small t intron: SV40 (simian virus 40) small t antigen intron
  13828..13848   +  CDS            SV40 NLS: nuclear localization signal of SV40 (simian virus 40) large T antigen
  13855..13989   +  CDS            LT_POVHA (fragment): Protein inferred from homology: Swiss-Prot protein existence level 3. Isoform large T antigen is a key early protein essential for both driving viral replication and inducing cellular transformation. Plays a role in viral genome replication by driving entry of quiescent cells into the cell cycle and by autoregulating the synthesis of viral early mRNA. Displays highly oncogenic activities by corrupting the host cellular checkpoint mechanisms that guard cell division and the transcription, replication, and repair of DNA. Participates in the modulation of cellular gene expression preceeding viral
