[The description below was written by a language model from this plasmid's Addgene catalogue record and pLannotate feature annotations shown in this document.]
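Description:
pSLQ4428 is a 14 kb lentiviral transfer plasmid built on the pHR backbone for delivering a drug-regulatable RNA-targeting CRISPR effector into mammalian cells. It is maintained in E. coli through a high-copy ColE1/pUC-type origin and an ampicillin resistance gene. The viral portion carries the standard HIV-1 cis elements: a truncated 5' LTR, the Ψ packaging signal with a gag fragment, the Rev response element, the cPPT/CTS, and a self-inactivating ΔU3 3' LTR, so the integrated provirus lacks LTR promoter activity. Outside the LTRs, the annotation also picks up backbone remnants, including an SV40 promoter with gpt fragments, SV40 small t intron and large T fragments, an SV40 poly(A) signal, and partial tetracycline-resistance, rop and bom sequences. These are not part of the packaged payload.

Between the LTRs, the human EF-1α promoter drives a single open reading frame encoding mCherry, a P2A self-cleaving peptide, and RfxCas13d from Ruminococcus flavefaciens fused at its C terminus to two nuclear localization signals, the E. coli dihydrofolate reductase (ecDHFR, folA) destabilization domain and a 3xFLAG epitope. The P2A and NLS elements come from the construct name and depositor comments rather than the feature table, which also detects only a fragment of the 3xFLAG tag. A WPRE downstream enhances transcript expression. The destabilization domain targets the Cas13d fusion for degradation unless the ligand trimethoprim (TMP) stabilizes it, so effector levels can be tuned by drug addition. Because mCherry is released separately, it marks transduced cells regardless of TMP and serves as the only mammalian selection marker. No guide RNA cassette is annotated, so crRNAs would have to be supplied separately. The associated work applied this Cas13d platform to multiplexed transcript regulation in primary human T cells.
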