Addgene plasmid #214885: pSLQ4428 pHR (EF1a-mCherry-P2A-RfxCas13d-2xNLS-ecDHFR-3xFLAG-WPRE)
Purpose: Lentiviral vector encoding TMP-regulatable RfxCas13d-DD fusion
Depositing lab: Stanley Qi. Depositing organization: Stanford University. Publication: A versatile CRISPR-Cas13d platform for multiplexed transcriptomic regulation and metabolic engineering in primary human T cells. Tieu V, Sotillo E, Bjelajac JR, Chen C, Malipatlolla M, Guerrero JA, Xu P, Quinn PJ, Fisher C, Klysz D, Mackall CL, Qi LS. Cell. 2024 Feb 29;187(5):1278-1295.e20. doi: 10.1016/j.cell.2024.01.035. Epub 2024 Feb 21. PubMed 38387457.
Backbone
  Vector backbone: pHR
  Vector type: Mammalian Expression, Lentiviral, CRISPR
  Selectable markers: mCherry
Growth in bacteria
  Bacterial resistance: Ampicillin, 100 μg/mL
  Growth temperature: 37°C
  Growth strain: NEB Stable
  Copy number: High Copy
Gene/Insert
  Gene/Insert name: EF1a-mCherry-P2A-RfxCas13d-2xNLS-ecDHFR-3xFLAG-WPRE
  Species: Synthetic
  Promoter: EF1a
  Tag / fusion protein: FLAG (C terminal on insert)
  Cloning method: Gibson Cloning
Terms and licenses: Academic/Nonprofit Terms; Industry Terms: Not Available to Industry
Depositor comments: RfxCas13d with C-terminal ecDHFR destabilization domain (DD) fusion, 2x NLS, 3x FLAG
How to cite: pSLQ4428 pHR (EF1a-mCherry-P2A-RfxCas13d-2xNLS-ecDHFR-3xFLAG-WPRE) was a gift from Stanley Qi (Addgene plasmid # 214885 ; http://n2t.net/addgene:214885 ; RRID:Addgene_214885)
